>Addgene plasmid #54555 | mKO2-pBAD | addgene full sequence | sequence record 393557 | Addgene NGS Result
TTGGACTCAAGACGATAGTTACCGGATAAGGCGCAGCGGTCGGGCTGAACGGGGGGTTCGTGCACACAGC
CCAGCTTGGAGCGAACGACCTACACCGAACTGAGATACCTACAGCGTGAGCTATGAGAAAGCGCCACGCT
TCCCGAAGGGAGAAAGGCGGACAGGTATCCGGTAAGCGGCAGGGTCGGAACAGGAGAGCGCACGAGGGAG
CTTCCAGGGGGAAACGCCTGGTATCTTTATAGTCCTGTCGGGTTTCGCCACCTCTGACTTGAGCGTCGAT
TTTTGTGATGCTCGTCAGGGGGGCGGAGCCTATGGAAAAACGCCAGCAACGCGGCCTTTTTACGGTTCCT
GGCCTTTTGCTGGCCTTTTGCTCACATGTTCTTTCCTGCGTTATCCCCTGATTCTGTGGATAACCGTATT
ACCGCCTTTGAGTGAGCTGATACCGCTCGCCGCAGCCGAACGACCGAGCGCAGCGAGTCAGTGAGCGAGG
AAGCGGAAGAGCGCCTGATGCGGTATTTTCTCCTTACGCATCTGTGCGGTATTTCACACCGCATCTGGTG
CACTCTCAGTACAATCTGCTCTGATGCCGCATAGTTAAGCCAGTATACACTCCGCTATCGCTACGTGACT
GGGTCATGGCTGCGCCCCGACACCCGCCAACACCCGCTGACGCGCCCTGACGGGCTTGTCTGCTCCCGGC
ATCCGCTTACAGACAAGCTGTGACCGTCTCCGGGAGCTGCATGTGTCAGAGGTTTTCACCGTCATCACCG
AAACGCGCGAGGCAGAAGGAGATGGCGCCCAACAGTCCCCCGGCCACGGGGCCTGCCACCATACCCACGC
CGAAACAAGCGCTCATGAGCCCGAAGTGGCGAGCCCGATCTTCCCCATCGGTGATGTCGGCGATATAGGC
GCCAGCAACCGCACCTGTGGCGCCGGTGATGCCGGCCACGATGCGTCCGGCGTAGAGGATCTGCTCATGT
TTGACAGCTTATCATCGATGCATAATGTGCCTGTCAAATGGACGAAGCAGGGATTCTGCAAACCCTATGC
TACTCCGTCAAGCCGTCAATTGTCTGATTCGTTACCAATTATGACAACTTGACGGCTACATCATTCACTT
TTTCTTCACAACCGGCACGGAACTCGCTCGGGCTGGCCCCGGTGCATTTTTTAAATACCCGCGAGAAATA
GAGTTGATCGTCAAAACCAACATTGCGACCGACGGTGGCGATAGGCATCCGGGTGGTGCTCAAAAGCAGC
TTCGCCTGGCTGATACGTTGGTCCTCGCGCCAGCTTAAGACGCTAATCCCTAACTGCTGGCGGAAAAGAT
GTGACAGACGCGACGGCGACAAGCAAACATGCTGTGCGACGCTGGCGATATCAAAATTGCTGTCTGCCAG
GTGATCGCTGATGTACTGACAAGCCTCGCGTACCCGATTATCCATCGGTGGATGGAGCGACTCGTTAATC
GCTTCCATGCGCCGCAGTAACAATTGCTCAAGCAGATTTATCGCCAGCAGCTCCGAATAGCGCCCTTCCC
CTTGCCCGGCGTTAATGATTTGCCCAAACAGGTCGCTGAAATGCGGCTGGTGCGCTTCATCCGGGCGAAA
GAACCCCGTATTGGCAAATATTGACGGCCAGTTAAGCCATTCATGCCAGTAGGCGCGCGGACGAAAGTAA
ACCCACTGGTGATACCATTCGCGAGCCTCCGGATGACGACCGTAGTGATGAATCTCTCCTGGCGGGAACA
GCAAAATATCACCCGGTCGGCAAACAAATTCTCGTCCCTGATTTTTCACCACCCCCTGACCGCGAATGGT
GAGATTGAGAATATAACCTTTCATTCCCAGCGGTCGGTCGATAAAAAAATCGAGATAACCGTTGGCCTCA
ATCGGCGTTAAACCCGCCACCAGATGGGCATTAAACGAGTATCCCGGCAGCAGGGGATCATTTTGCGCTT
CAGCCATACTTTTCATACTCCCGCCATTCAGAGAAGAAACCAATTGTCCATATTGCATCAGACATTGCCG
TCACTGCGTCTTTTACTGGCTCTTCTCGCTAACCAAACCGGTAACCCCGCTTATTAAAAGCATTCTGTAA
CAAAGCGGGACCAAAGCCATGACAAAAACGCGTAACAAAAGTGTCTATAATCACGGCAGAAAAGTCCACA
TTGATTATTTGCACGGCGTCACACTTTGCTATGCCATAGCATTTTTATCCATAAGATTAGCGGATACTAC
CTGACGCTTTTTATCGCAACTCTCTACTGTTTCTCCATACCCGTTTTTTTGGGCTAGAAATAATTTTGTT
TAACTTTAAGAAGGAGATATACATATGCGGGGTTCTCATCATCATCATCATCATGGTATGGCTAGCATGA
CTGGTGGACAGCAAATGGGTCGGGATCTGTACGAGAACCTGTACTTCCAGGGCTCGAGCATGGTGAGTGT
GATTAAACCAGAGATGAAGATGAGGTACTACATGGACGGCTCCGTCAATGGGCATGAGTTCACAATTGAA
GGTGAAGGCACAGGCAGACCTTACGAGGGACATCAAGAGATGACACTACGCGTCACAATGGCCGAGGGCG
GGCCAATGCCTTTCGCGTTTGACTTAGTGTCACACGTGTTCTGTTACGGCCACAGAGTATTTACTAAATA
TCCAGAAGAGATACCAGACTATTTCAAACAAGCATTTCCTGAAGGCCTGTCATGGGAAAGGTCGTTGGAG
TTCGAAGATGGTGGGTCCGCTTCAGTCAGTGCGCATATAAGCCTTAGAGGAAACACCTTCTACCACAAAT
CCAAATTTACTGGGGTTAACTTTCCTGCCGATGGTCCTATCATGCAAAACCAAAGTGTTGATTGGGAGCC
ATCAACCGAGAAAATTACTGCCAGCGACGGAGTTCTGAAGGGTGATGTTACGATGTACCTAAAACTTGAA
GGAGGCGGCAATCACAAATGCCAAATGAAGACTACTTACAAGGCGGCAAAAGAGATTCTTGAAATGCCAG
GAGACCATTACATCGGCCATCGCCTCGTCAGGAAAACCGAAGGCAACATTACTGAGCAGGTAGAAGATGC
AGTAGCTCATAGCTAAGAATTCGAAGCTTGGCTGTTTTGGCGGATGAGAGAAGATTTTCAGCCTGATACA
GATTAAATCAGAACGCAGAAGCGGTCTGATAAAACAGAATTTGCCTGGCGGCAGTAGCGCGGTGGTCCCA
CCTGACCCCATGCCGAACTCAGAAGTGAAACGCCGTAGCGCCGATGGTAGTGTGGGGTCTCCCCATGCGA
GAGTAGGGAACTGCCAGGCATCAAATAAAACGAAAGGCTCAGTCGAAAGACTGGGCCTTTCGTTTTATCT
GTTGTTTGTCGGTGAACGCTCTCCTGAGTAGGACAAATCCGCCGGGAGCGGATTTGAACGTTGCGAAGCA
ACGGCCCGGAGGGTGGCGGGCAGGACGCCCGCCATAAACTGCCAGGCATCAAATTAAGCAGAAGGCCATC
CTGACGGATGGCCTTTTTGCGTTTCTACAAACTCTTTTGTTTATTTTTCTAAATACATTCAAATATGTAT
CCGCTCATGAGACAATAACCCTGATAAATGCTTCAATAATATTGAAAAAGGAAGAGTATGAGTATTCAAC
ATTTCCGTGTCGCCCTTATTCCCTTTTTTGCGGCATTTTGCCTTCCTGTTTTTGCTCACCCAGAAACGCT
GGTGAAAGTAAAAGATGCTGAAGATCAGTTGGGTGCACGAGTGGGTTACATCGAACTGGATCTCAACAGC
GGTAAGATCCTTGAGAGTTTTCGCCCCGAAGAACGTTTTCCAATGATGAGCACTTTTAAAGTTCTGCTAT
GTGGCGCGGTATTATCCCGTGTTGACGCCGGGCAAGAGCAACTCGGTCGCCGCATACACTATTCTCAGAA
TGACTTGGTTGAGTACTCACCAGTCACAGAAAAGCATCTTACGGATGGCATGACAGTAAGAGAATTATGC
AGTGCTGCCATAACCATGAGTGATAACACTGCGGCCAACTTACTTCTGACAACGATCGGAGGACCGAAGG
AGCTAACCGCTTTTTTGCACAACATGGGGGATCATGTAACTCGCCTTGATCGTTGGGAACCGGAGCTGAA
TGAAGCCATACCAAACGACGAGCGTGACACCACGATGCCTGCAGCAATGGCAACAACGTTGCGCAAACTA
TTAACTGGCGAACTACTTACTCTAGCTTCCCGGCAACAATTAATAGACTGGATGGAGGCGGATAAAGTTG
CAGGACCACTTCTGCGCTCGGCCCTTCCGGCTGGCTGGTTTATTGCTGATAAATCTGGAGCCGGTGAGCG
TGGGTCTCGCGGTATCATTGCAGCACTGGGGCCAGATGGTAAGCCCTCCCGTATCGTAGTTATCTACACG
ACGGGGAGTCAGGCAACTATGGATGAACGAAATAGACAGATCGCTGAGATAGGTGCCTCACTGATTAAGC
ATTGGTAACTGTCAGACCAAGTTTACTCATATATACTTTAGATTGATT
[125 nt withheld, positions 4529-4653]
C
[141 nt withheld, positions 4655-4795]
CCTTTGACGTTGGAGTCCACGTTCTTT
[37 nt withheld, positions 4823-4859]
ACCCTATCTCGGGCTATTCTTTTGATTTATAAGGGATTTTGCCGATTTCGGCCTATTGGTTAAAAAATGA
GCTGATTTAACAAAAATTTAACGCGAATTTTAACAAAATATTAACGTTTACAATTTAAAAGGATCTAGGT
GAAGATCCTTTTTGATAATCTCATGACCAAAATCCCTTAACGTGAGTTTTCGTTCCACTGAGCGTCAGAC
CCCGTAGAAAAGATCAAAGGATCTTCTTGAGATCCTTTTTTTCTGCGCGTAATCTGCTGCTTGCAAACAA
AAAAACCACCGCTACCAGCGGTGGTTTGTTTGCCGGATCAAGAGCTACCAACTCTTTTTCCGAAGGTAAC
TGGCTTCAGCAGAGCGCAGATACCAAATACTGTCCTTCTAGTGTAGCCGTAGTTAGGCCACCACTTCAAG
AACTCTGTAGCACCGCCTACATACCTCGCTCTGCTAATCCTGTTACCAGTGGCTGCTGCCAGTGGCGATA
AGTCGTGTCTTACCGGG
Features (pLannotate 1.2.2; 17 found; start..end, strand, type, name):
    504..644     -  misc_feature   bom: basis of mobility region from pBR322
    746..785     -  CDS            rop (fragment): Rop protein, which maintains plasmids at low copy number; rop
    786..971     -  CDS            TcR (fragment): tetracycline efflux protein; tet; confers resistance to tetracycline
    981..999     +  promoter       tet promoter (fragment): E. coli promoter for tetracycline efflux protein gene
   1089..1967    -  CDS            araC: L-arabinose regulatory protein; araC
   1994..2278    +  promoter       araBAD promoter: araBAD; promoter of the L-arabinose operon of E. coli; the araC regulatory gene is transcribed in the opposite direction (Guzman et al., 1995)
   2305..2327    +  RBS            RBS: efficient ribosome binding site from bacteriophage T7 gene 10 (Olins and Rangwala, 1989)
   2347..2367    +  CDS            capTEV™ (fragment): composite tag for in vivo biotinylation, TEV protease cleavage, and 6xHis tagging
   2368..2400    +  CDS            T7 tag (gene 10 leader): leader peptide from bacteriophage T7 gene 10 promotes efficient translation in E. coli
   2440..3093    +  CDS            mKO2: mKO2 is a basic (constitutively fluorescent) orange fluorescent protein published in 2008, derived from Verrillofungia concinna. It has moderate acid sensitivity.
   3193..3308    +  ncRNA          5S rRNA: Accession: RF00001 - 5S ribosomal RNA
   3312..3398    +  terminator     rrnB T1 terminator: Escherichia coli rrnB; transcription terminator T1 from the E. coli rrnB gene
   3490..3517    +  terminator     rrnB T2 terminator: transcription terminator T2 from the E. coli rrnB gene
   3536..3627    +  promoter       AmpR promoter: bla
   3628..4488    +  CDS            AmpR: β-lactamase; bla; confers resistance to ampicillin, carbenicillin, and related antibiotics
   4530..4910    +  rep_origin     M13 ori (sequence partly withheld): M13 bacteriophage origin of replication; arrow indicates direction of (+) strand synthesis
   5096..318     +  rep_origin     ori (across the origin): high-copy-number ColE1/pMB1/pBR322/pUC origin of replication
