[The description below was written by a language model from this plasmid's Addgene catalogue record and pLannotate feature annotations shown in this document.]
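Description:
mKO2-pBAD is a bacterial expression vector of the pBAD family that carries the monomeric orange fluorescent protein mKO2 (monomeric Kusabira Orange 2, derived from the coral Verrillofungia concinna), with reported excitation and emission maxima of 551 and 565 nm. It is catalogued as an empty backbone with no additional insert. It replicates in E. coli from a ColE1/pMB1-type origin, listed as high copy, and is selected with ampicillin through the bla gene under its own promoter. An M13 phage origin is also annotated, along with pBR322 remnants: the bom mobility region and short fragments of rop, the tetracycline resistance gene and its promoter. The catalogue gives a backbone size of about 4.8 kb, whereas the sequenced record is 5,366 nt. The record does not explain the difference.

Expression is driven by the arabinose-inducible araBAD promoter, with the regulator araC encoded divergently upstream, so transcription is low without L-arabinose and switched on when it is added. Downstream lie the efficient T7 gene 10 ribosome binding site and an N-terminal leader containing a 6xHis tag (annotated as a fragment of a composite His-containing tag) followed by the T7 gene 10 leader peptide, which aids translation in E. coli. The mKO2 coding sequence comes next, and transcription ends at the rrnB T1 and T2 terminators, which are preceded by a 5S rRNA segment carried over from the rrnB operon.

The construct is intended for inducible production of His-tagged mKO2 in bacteria and its purification by metal-affinity chromatography. The record lists mKO2 as a C-terminal tag on the backbone, suggesting it could also be used to build His-tagged mKO2 fusions, though no cloning sites or method are given.
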