Addgene plasmid #54555: mKO2-pBAD
Purpose: (Empty Backbone) Localization: Protein Expression Vector , Excitation: 551, Emission: 565
Depositing lab: Michael Davidson & Atsushi Miyawaki. Depositing organization: Florida State University, Tallahassee. Publication: Visualizing spatiotemporal dynamics of multicellular cell-cycle progression. Sakaue-Sawano A, Kurokawa H, Morimura T, Hanyu A, Hama H, Osawa H, Kashiwagi S, Fukami K, Miyata T, Miyoshi H, Imamura T, Ogawa M, Masai H, Miyawaki A. Cell. 2008 Feb 8;132(3):487-98. doi: 10.1016/j.cell.2007.12.033. PubMed 18267078.
Backbone
  Vector backbone: mKO2-pBAD
  Backbone size (bp): 4800
  Vector type: Bacterial Expression
  Tag / fusion protein: mKO2 (C terminal on backbone); 6xHis (N terminal on backbone)
Growth in bacteria
  Bacterial resistance: Ampicillin, 100 μg/mL
  Growth temperature: 37°C
  Growth strain: DH5alpha
  Copy number: High Copy
Gene/Insert
  Gene/Insert name: None
  Tag / fusion protein: mKO2 (C terminal on backbone); 6xHis (N terminal on backbone)
  Cloning method: Unknown
  Sequencing primers: 5′ pBAD-Fwd; 3′ pBAD-rev
Resource information
  A portion of this plasmid was derived from a plasmid made by: PMID 18267078; PI A. Miyawaki
Terms and licenses: Academic/Nonprofit Terms; Industry Terms: Not Available to Industry
Depositor comments: Contains 6x-Histidine tag for protein purification. Excitation = 551; Emission = 565
How to cite: mKO2-pBAD was a gift from Michael Davidson & Atsushi Miyawaki (Addgene plasmid # 54555 ; http://n2t.net/addgene:54555 ; RRID:Addgene_54555)
