>Addgene plasmid #54555 | mKO2-pBAD | depositor partial sequence | sequence record 84952 | insert sequence
CAAAGCCATGACAAAAACGCGTAACAAAAGTGTCTATAATCACGGCAGAAAAGTCACATTGATTATTTGC
ACGGCGTCACACTTTGCTATGCCATAGCATTTTTATCCATAAGATTAGCGGATACTACCTGACGCTTTTT
ATCGCAACTCTCTACTGTTTCTCCATACCCGTTTTTTTGGGCTAGAAATAATTTTGTTTAACTTTAAGAA
GGAGATATACATATGCGGGGTTCTCATCATCATCATCATCATGGTATGGCTAGCATGACTGGTGGACAGC
AAATGGGTCGGGATCTGTACGAGAACCTGTACTTCCAGGGCTCGAGCATGGTGAGTGTGATTAAACCAGA
GATGAAGATGAGGTACTACATGGACGGCTCCGTCAATGGGCATGAGTTCACAATTGAAGGTGAAGGCACA
GGCAGACCTTACGAGGGACATCAAGAGATGACACTACGCGTCACAATGGCCGAGGGCGGGCCAATGCCTT
TCGCGTTTGACTTAGTGTCACACGTGTTCTGTTACGGCCACAGAGTATTTACTAAATATCCAGAAGAGAT
ACCAGACTATTTCAAACAAGCATTTCCTGAAGGCCTGTCATGGGAAAGGTCGTTGGAGTTCGAAGATGGT
GGGTCCGCTTCAGTCAGTGCGCATATAAGCCTTAGAGGAAACACCTTCTACCACAAATCCAAATTTACTG
GGGTTAACTTTCCTGCCGATGGTCCTATCATGCAAAACCAAAGTGTTGATTGGGAGCCATCAACCGAGAA
AATTACTGCCAGCGACGGAGTTCTGAAGGGTGATGTTACGATGTACCTAAAACTTGAAGGAGGCGGCAAT
CACAAATGCCAAATGAAGACTACTTACAAGGCGGCAAAAGAGATTCTTGAAATGCCAGGAGACCATTACA
TCGGCCATCGCCTCGTCAGGAAAACCGAAGGCAACATTACTGAGCAGGTAGAAGATGCAGTAGCTCATAG
CTAAGAATTCGAAGCTTGGCTGTTTTGGCGGATGAGAGAAGATTTTCAGC
