>Addgene plasmid #54555 | mKO2-pBAD | addgene partial sequence | sequence record 93363 | pBAD-F 5'-ATGCCATAGCATTTTTATCC-3'
TCGCAACTCTCTACTGTTTCTCCATACCCGTTTTTTTGGGCTAGAAATAATTTTGTTTAACTTTAAGAAG
GAGATATACATATGCGGGGTTCTCATCATCATCATCATCATGGTATGGCTAGCATGACTGGTGGACAGCA
AATGGGTCGGGATCTGTACGAGAACCTGTACTTCCAGGGCTCGAGCATGGTGAGTGTGATTAAACCAGAG
ATGAAGATGAGGTACTACATGGACGGCTCCGTCAATGGGCATGAGTTCACAATTGAAGGTGAAGGCACAG
GCAGACCTTACGAGGGACATCAAGAGATGACACTACGCGTCACAATGGCCGAGGGCGGGCCAATGCCTTT
CGCGTTTGACTTAGTGTCACACGTGTTCTGTTACGGCCACAGAGTATTTACTAAATATCCAGAAGAGATA
CCAGACTATTTCAAACAAGCATTTCCTGAAGGCCTGTCATGGGAAAGGTCGTTGGAGTTCGAAGATGGTG
GGTCCGCTTCAGTCAGTGCGCATATAAGCCTTAGAGGAAACACCTTCTACCACAAATCCAAATTTACTGG
GGTTAACTTTCCTGCCGATGGTCCTATCATGCAAAACCAAAGTGTTGATTGGGAGCCATCAACCGAGAAA
ATTACTGCCAGCGACGGAGTTCTGAAGGGTGATGTTACGATGTACCTAAAACTTGAAGGAGGCGGCAATC
ACAAATGCCAAATGAAGACTACTTACAAGGCGGCAAAAGAGATTCTTGAAATGCCAGGAGACCATTACAT
CGGCCATCGCCTCGTCAGGAA
