>Addgene plasmid #54555 | mKO2-pBAD | addgene partial sequence | sequence record 93449 | pBAD-R 5'-GATTTAATCTGTATCAGG-3'
AGCTTCGAATTCTTAGCTATGAGCTACTGCATCTTCTACCTGCTCAGTAATGTTGCCTTCGGTTTTCCTG
ACGAGGCGATGGCCGATGTAATGGTCTCCTGGCATTTCAAGAATCTCTTTTGCCGCCTTGTAAGTAGTCT
TCATTTGGCATTTGTGATTGCCGCCTCCTTCAAGTTTTAGGTACATCGTAACATCACCCTTCAGAACTCC
GTCGCTGGCAGTAATTTTCTCGGTTGATGGCTCCCAATCAACACTTTGGTTTTGCATGATAGGACCATCG
GCAGGAAAGTTAACCCCAGTAAATTTGGATTTGTGGTAGAAGGTGTTTCCTCTAAGGCTTATATGCGCAC
TGACTGAAGCGGACCCACCATCTTCGAACTCCAACGACCTTTCCCATGACAGGCCTTCAGGAAATGCTTG
TTTGAAATAGTCTGGTATCTCTTCTGGATATTTAGTAAATACTCTGTGGCCGTAACAGAACACGTGTGAC
ACTAAGTCAAACGCGAAAGGCATTGGCCCGCCCTCGGCCATTGTGACGCGTAGTGTCATCTCTTGATGTC
CCTCGTAAGGTCTGCCTGTGCCTTCACCTTCAATTGTGAACTCATGCCCATTGACGGAGCCGTCCATGTA
GTACCTCATCTTCATCTCTGGTTTAATCACACTCACCATGCTCGAGCCCTGGAAGTACAGGTTCTCGTAC
AGATCCCGACC
